Addgene plasmid #140383: pJBL713
Purpose: Expresses CtcS protein under the control of T7-lacO promoter
Depositing lab: Julius Lucks. Depositing organization: Northwestern University. Publication: Cell-free biosensors for rapid detection of water contaminants. Jung JK, Alam KK, Verosloff MS, Capdevila DA, Desmau M, Clauer PR, Lee JW, Nguyen PQ, Pasten PA, Matiasek SJ, Gaillard JF, Giedroc DP, Collins JJ, Lucks JB. Nat Biotechnol. 2020 Jul 6. pii: 10.1038/s41587-020-0571-7. doi: 10.1038/s41587-020-0571-7. PubMed 32632301.
Backbone
  Vector backbone: pET28c
  Vector type: Bacterial Expression
Growth in bacteria
  Bacterial resistance: Kanamycin, 50 μg/mL
  Growth temperature: 37°C
  Growth strain: DH5alpha
  Copy number: High Copy
Gene/Insert
  Gene/Insert name: T7-lacO-CtcS-T
  Tag / fusion protein: 6XHis (C terminal on insert)
  Cloning method: Gibson Cloning
Terms and licenses: Academic/Nonprofit Terms; Industry Terms: Not Available to Industry
How to cite: pJBL713 was a gift from Julius Lucks (Addgene plasmid # 140383 ; http://n2t.net/addgene:140383 ; RRID:Addgene_140383)
