[The description below was written by a language model from this plasmid's Addgene catalogue record and pLannotate feature annotations shown in this document.]
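Description:
pJBL713 is a bacterial expression plasmid built on the pET28c backbone for producing the CtcS protein in E. coli. It is selected with kanamycin through an aph(3')-Ia (KanR) gene and replicates from a ColE1/pMB1-type origin. The repository lists it as high copy, although the feature table also shows the rop gene and the pBR322 bom region typical of pET vectors, which normally moderate copy number. An f1 origin is present as well, along with short non-functional remnants of the tetracycline resistance gene and an AmpR promoter fragment carried over from the backbone's ancestry.

The expression cassette spans the numbering origin of the circular sequence. A T7 promoter is followed immediately by a lac operator, then the strong ribosome binding site from phage T7 gene 10, the coding region, a C-terminal 6xHis tag and the T7 terminator. The CtcS open reading frame itself was not annotated by the automated feature caller, but the unannotated gap between the RBS and the His tag is where it would lie, consistent with the insert name T7-lacO-CtcS-T, which was assembled by Gibson cloning. The plasmid also carries lacI under its own promoter, so the lac repressor occupies the operator and holds transcription off until lactose or IPTG is added. Expression additionally requires a host that supplies T7 RNA polymerase.

The record gives the purpose only as CtcS expression and does not describe the protein's function or source organism. The associated publication concerns cell-free biosensors for detecting water contaminants, which suggests that the His-tagged protein is purified by metal affinity chromatography for use as a component of such sensing reactions.
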