Features (pLannotate 1.2.2; 17 found; start..end, strand, type, name):
     15..37      +  RBS            RBS: efficient ribosome binding site from bacteriophage T7 gene 10 (Olins and Rangwala, 1989)
    560..577     +  CDS            6xHis: 6xHis affinity tag
    600..647     +  terminator     T7 terminator: transcription terminator for bacteriophage T7 RNA polymerase
    684..1112    +  rep_origin     f1 ori (sequence partly withheld): f1 bacteriophage origin of replication; arrow indicates direction of (+) strand synthesis
   1165..1222    +  promoter       AmpR promoter (fragment): bla
   1231..2046    -  CDS            KanR: aminoglycoside phosphotransferase; aph(3')-Ia; confers resistance to kanamycin in bacteria or G418 (Geneticin®) in eukaryotes
   2168..2756    +  rep_origin     ori: high-copy-number ColE1/pMB1/pBR322/pUC origin of replication
   2942..3081    -  misc_feature   bom: basis of mobility region from pBR322
   3183..3374    -  CDS            rop: Rop protein, which maintains plasmids at low copy number; rop
   3391..3771    +  CDS            YPB1_ECOLX: Protein predicted: Swiss-Prot protein existence level 4. From Escherichia coli.
   3843..4134    -  CDS            TcR (fragment): tetracycline efflux protein; tet; confers resistance to tetracycline
   4149..4170    -  protein_bind   CAP binding site: CAP binding activates transcription in the presence of cAMP. E. coli catabolite activator protein
   4183..5265    -  CDS            lacI: lac repressor; lacI; The lac repressor binds to the lac operator to inhibit transcription in E. coli. This inhibition can be relieved by adding lactose or isopropyl-β-D-thiogalactopyranoside (IPTG).
   5266..5343    -  promoter       lacI promoter: lacI
   5351..5621    -  CDS            TcR (fragment): tetracycline efflux protein; tet; confers resistance to tetracycline
   5653..5671    +  promoter       T7 promoter: promoter for bacteriophage T7 RNA polymerase
   5672..5696    +  protein_bind   lac operator: The lac repressor binds to the lac operator to inhibit transcription in E. coli. This inhibition can be relieved by adding lactose or isopropyl-β-D-thiogalactopyranoside (IPTG). lac repressor encoded by lacI
>Addgene plasmid #140383 | pJBL713 | addgene full sequence | sequence record 297922 | Addgene NGS Result
CCTCTAGAAATAATTTTGTTTAACTTTAAGAAGGAGATATACCATGACCGACTTGAGCCCTGCCGCAGAG
ACATTGTCAGACATTACCACAGAACTTTTCGCTGTCAACGGCGCGTTATTACGTGCTGGTGATGCCCTTT
CCGCCCGCTTCGGTTTAACTAGCGCACGCTGGCAGGTACTTGGGTTGTTAGCGGAGGGGCCTCAAAGTGC
GGCCCACCTGGCACGCGAACGCGGTTTGCGTCGTCAAGCCGTTCAGCAAACGGTCGTTAAATTAGTAGAA
GAGGGACTGGTCTCGACTTCACCTAATCCCGCTGATCGTCGCGCTCCACTGGTGAGTTTAACCGCCAAAG
GTACAGACGCTTTGGCACGCATTGAGCCTGCCGAGCGCTTATGGATGGAGCATCTGGCAGGGGGTTTAGA
CCCAGATGATTTAAAAGCTACTCTGCGCCTGTTGCGTGGATTGCGTGCTGTTTTGGCCGAGGGTTTGCCC
CCGGCCGCCGTAGGTGGCGCAGATGCTGCCGATGTGACCGGACCGGCGAAGCTTGCGGCCGCACTCGAGC
ACCATCACCATCACCATTAACTCGACCGCTGAGCAATAACTAGCATAACCCCTTGGGGCCTCTAAACGGG
TCTTGAGGGGTTTTTTGCTGAAAGGAGGAACTATATCCGGATTGGCGAATGGG
[124 nt withheld, positions 684-807]
C
[91 nt withheld, positions 809-899]
A
[49 nt withheld, positions 901-949]
CCTTTGACGTTGGAGTCCACGTTCTTT
[37 nt withheld, positions 977-1013]
ACCCTATCTCGGTCTATTCTTTTGATTTATAAGGGATTTTGCCGATTTCGGCCTATTGGTTAAAAAATGA
GCTGATTTAACAAAAATTTAACGCGAATTTTAACAAAATATTAACGCTTACAATTTAGGTGGCACTTTTC
GGGGAAATGTGCGCGGAACCCCTATTTGTTTATTTTTCTAAATACATTCAAATATGTATCCGCTCATGAA
TTAATTCTTAGAAAAACTCATCGAGCATCAAATGAAACTGCAATTTATTCATATCAGGATTATCAATACC
ATATTTTTGAAAAAGCCGTTTCTGTAATGAAGGAGAAAACTCACCGAGGCAGTTCCATAGGATGGCAAGA
TCCTGGTATCGGTCTGCGATTCCGACTCGTCCAACATCAATACAACCTATTAATTTCCCCTCGTCAAAAA
TAAGGTTATCAAGTGAGAAATCACCATGAGTGACGACTGAATCCGGTGAGAATGGCAAAAGTTTATGCAT
TTCTTTCCAGACTTGTTCAACAGGCCAGCCATTACGCTCGTCATCAAAATCACTCGCATCAACCAAACCG
TTATTCATTCGTGATTGCGCCTGAGCGAGACGAAATACGCGATCGCTGTTAAAAGGACAATTACAAACAG
GAATCGAATGCAACCGGCGCAGGAACACTGCCAGCGCATCAACAATATTTTCACCTGAATCAGGATATTC
TTCTAATACCTGGAATGCTGTTTTCCCGGGGATCGCAGTGGTGAGTAACCATGCATCATCAGGAGTACGG
ATAAAATGCTTGATGGTCGGAAGAGGCATAAATTCCGTCAGCCAGTTTAGTCTGACCATCTCATCTGTAA
CATCATTGGCAACGCTACCTTTGCCATGTTTCAGAAACAACTCTGGCGCATCGGGCTTCCCATACAATCG
ATAGATTGTCGCACCTGATTGCCCGACATTATCGCGAGCCCATTTATACCCATATAAATCAGCATCCATG
TTGGAATTTAATCGCGGCCTAGAGCAAGACGTTTCCCGTTGAATATGGCTCATAACACCCCTTGTATTAC
TGTTTATGTAAGCAGACAGTTTTATTGTTCATGACCAAAATCCCTTAACGTGAGTTTTCGTTCCACTGAG
CGTCAGACCCCGTAGAAAAGATCAAAGGATCTTCTTGAAATCCTTTTTTTCTGCGCGTAATCTGCTGCTT
GCAAACAAAAAAACCACCGCTACCAGCGGTGGTTTGTTTGCCGGATCAAGAGCTACCAACTCTTTTTCCG
AAGGTAACTGGCTTCAGCAGAGCGCAGATACCAAATACTGTCCTTCTAGTGTAGCCGTAGTTAGGCCACC
ACTTCAAGAACTCTGTAGCACCGCCTACATACCTCGCTCTGCTAATCCTGTTACCAGTGGCTGCTGCCAG
TGGCGATAAGTCGTGTCTTACCGGGTTGGACTCAAGACGATAGTTACCGGATAAGGCGCAGCGGTCGGGC
TGAACGGGGGGTTCGTGCACACAGCCCAGCTTGGAGCGAACGACCTACACCGAACTGAGATACCTACAGC
GTGAGCTATGAGAAAGCGCCACGCTTCCCGAAGGGAGAAAGGCGGACAGGTATCCGGTAAGCGGCAGGGT
CGGAACAGGAGAGCGCACGAGGGAGCTTCCAGGGGGAAACGCCTGGTATCTTTATAGTCCTGTCGGGTTT
CGCCACCTCTGACTTGAGCGTCGATTTTTGTGATGCTCGTCAGGGGGGCGGAGCCTATGGAAAAACGCCA
GCAACGCGGCCTTTTTACGGTTCCTGGCCTTTTGCTGGCCTTTTGCTCACATGTTCTTTCCTGCGTTATC
CCCTGATTCTGTGGATAACCGTATTACCGCCTTTGAGTGAGCTGATACCGCTCGCCGCAGCCGAACGACC
GAGCGCAGCGAGTCAGTGAGCGAGGAAGCGGAAGAGCGCCTGATGCGGTATTTTCTCCTTACGCATCTGT
GCGGTATTTCACACCGCAATGGTGCACTCTCAGTACAATCTGCTCTGATGCCGCATAGTTAAGCCAGTAT
ACACTCCGCTATCGCTACGTGACTGGGTCATGGCTGCGCCCCGACACCCGCCAACACCCGCTGACGCGCC
CTGACGGGCTTGTCTGCTCCCGGCATCCGCTTACAGACAAGCTGTGACCGTCTCCGGGAGCTGCATGTGT
CAGAGGTTTTCACCGTCATCACCGAAACGCGCGAGGCAGCTGCGGTAAAGCTCATCAGCGTGGTCGTGAA
GCGATTCACAGATGTCTGCCTGTTCATCCGCGTCCAGCTCGTTGAGTTTCTCCAGAAGCGTTAATGTCTG
GCTTCTGATAAAGCGGGCCATGTTAAGGGCGGTTTTTTCCTGTTTGGTCACTGATGCCTCCGTGTAAGGG
GGATTTCTGTTCATGGGGGTAATGATACCGATGAAACGAGAGAGGATGCTCACGATACGGGTTACTGATG
ATGAACATGCCCGGTTACTGGAACGTTGTGAGGGTAAACAACTGGCGGTATGGATGCGGCGGGACCAGAG
AAAAATCACTCAGGGTCAATGCCAGCGCTTCGTTAATACAGATGTAGGTGTTCCACAGGGTAGCCAGCAG
CATCCTGCGATGCAGATCCGGAACATAATGGTGCAGGGCGCTGACTTCCGCGTTTCCAGACTTTACGAAA
CACGGAAACCGAAGACCATTCATGTTGTTGCTCAGGTCGCAGACGTTTTGCAGCAGCAGTCGCTTCACGT
TCGCTCGCGTATCGGTGATTCATTCTGCTAACCAGTAAGGCAACCCCGCCAGCCTAGCCGGGTCCTCAAC
GACAGGAGCACGATCATGCGCACCCGTGGGGCCGCCATGCCGGCGATAATGGCCTGCTTCTCGCCGAAAC
GTTTGGTGGCGGGACCAGTGACGAAGGCTTGAGCGAGGGCGTGCAAGATTCCGAATACCGCAAGCGACAG
GCCGATCATCGTCGCGCTCCAGCGAAAGCGGTCCTCGCCGAAAATGACCCAGAGCGCTGCCGGCACCTGT
CCTACGAGTTGCATGATAAAGAAGACAGTCATAAGTGCGGCGACGATAGTCATGCCCCGCGCCCACCGGA
AGGAGCTGACTGGGTTGAAGGCTCTCAAGGGCATCGGTCGAGATCCCGGTGCCTAATGAGTGAGCTAACT
TACATTAATTGCGTTGCGCTCACTGCCCGCTTTCCAGTCGGGAAACCTGTCGTGCCAGCTGCATTAATGA
ATCGGCCAACGCGCGGGGAGAGGCGGTTTGCGTATTGGGCGCCAGGGTGGTTTTTCTTTTCACCAGTGAG
ACGGGCAACAGCTGATTGCCCTTCACCGCCTGGCCCTGAGAGAGTTGCAGCAAGCGGTCCACGCTGGTTT
GCCCCAGCAGGCGAAAATCCTGTTTGATGGTGGTTAACGGCGGGATATAACATGAGCTGTCTTCGGTATC
GTCGTATCCCACTACCGAGATATCCGCACCAACGCGCAGCCCGGACTCGGTAATGGCGCGCATTGCGCCC
AGCGCCATCTGATCGTTGGCAACCAGCATCGCAGTGGGAACGATGCCCTCATTCAGCATTTGCATGGTTT
GTTGAAAACCGGACATGGCACTCCAGTCGCCTTCCCGTTCCGCTATCGGCTGAATTTGATTGCGAGTGAG
ATATTTATGCCAGCCAGCCAGACGCAGACGCGCCGAGACAGAACTTAATGGGCCCGCTAACAGCGCGATT
TGCTGGTGACCCAATGCGACCAGATGCTCCACGCCCAGTCGCGTACCGTCTTCATGGGAGAAAATAATAC
TGTTGATGGGTGTCTGGTCAGAGACATCAAGAAATAACGCCGGAACATTAGTGCAGGCAGCTTCCACAGC
AATGGCATCCTGGTCATCCAGCGGATAGTTAATGATCAGCCCACTGACGCGTTGCGCGAGAAGATTGTGC
ACCGCCGCTTTACAGGCTTCGACGCCGCTTCGTTCTACCATCGACACCACCACGCTGGCACCCAGTTGAT
CGGCGCGAGATTTAATCGCCGCGACAATTTGCGACGGCGCGTGCAGGGCCAGACTGGAGGTGGCAACGCC
AATCAGCAACGACTGTTTGCCCGCCAGTTGTTGTGCCACGCGGTTGGGAATGTAATTCAGCTCCGCCATC
GCCGCTTCCACTTTTTCCCGCGTTTTCGCAGAAACGTGGCTGGCCTGGTTCACCACGCGGGAAACGGTCT
GATAAGAGACACCGGCATACTCTGCGACATCGTATAACGTTACTGGTTTCACATTCACCACCCTGAATTG
ACTCTCTTCCGGGCGCTATCATGCCATACCGCGAAAGGTTTTGCGCCATTCGATGGTGTCCGGGATCTCG
ACGCTCTCCCTTATGCGACTCCTGCATTAGGAAGCAGCCCAGTAGTAGGTTGAGGCCGTTGAGCACCGCC
GCCGCAAGGAATGGTGCATGCAAGGAGATGGCGCCCAACAGTCCCCCGGCCACGGGGCCTGCCACCATAC
CCACGCCGAAACAAGCGCTCATGAGCCCGAAGTGGCGAGCCCGATCTTCCCCATCGGTGATGTCGGCGAT
ATAGGCGCCAGCAACCGCACCTGTGGCGCCGGTGATGCCGGCCACGATGCGTCCGGCGAAGCTTGCGGCC
GCACTCGATCCCGCGAAATTAATACGACTCACTATAGGGGAATTGTGAGCGGATAACAATTCC
